>Addgene plasmid #35490 | FOP-GFP | depositor full sequence | sequence record 43415 | FOP-GFP sequence 7110 bps
AGCTTAATGTAGTCTTATGCAATACTCTTGTAGTCTTGCAACATGGTAACGATGAGTTAGCAACATGCCT
TACAAGGAGAGAAAAAGCACCGTGCATGCCGATTGGTGGAAGTAAGGTGGTACGATCGTGCCTTATTAGG
AAGGCAACAGACGGGTCTGACATGGATTGGACGAACCACTGAATTGCCGCATTGCAGAGATATTGTATTT
AAGTGCCTAGCTCGATACAATAAACGGGTCTCTCTGGTTAGACCAGATCTGAGCCTGGGAGCTCTCTGGC
TAACTAGGGAACCCACTGCTTAAGCCTCAATAAAGCTTGCCTTGAGTGCTTCAAGTAGTGTGTGCCCGTC
TGTTGTGTGACTCTGGTAACTAGAGATCCCTCAGACCCTTTTAGTCAGTGTGGAAAATCTCTAGCAGTGG
CGCCCGAACAGGGACCTGAAAGCGAAAGGGAAACCAGAGCTCTCTCGACGCAGGACTCGGCTTGCTGAAG
CGCGCACGGCAAGAGGCGAGGGGCGGCGACTGGTGAGTACGCCAAAAATTTTGACTAGCGGAGGCTAGAA
GGAGAGAGATGGGTGCGAGAGCGTCAGTATTAAGCGGGGGAGAATTAGATCGCGATGGGAAAAAATTCGG
TTAAGGCCAGGGGGAAAGAAAAAATATAAATTAAAACATATAGTATGGGCAAGCAGGGAGCTAGAACGAT
TCGCAGTTAATCCTGGCCTGTTAGAAACATCAGAAGGCTGTAGACAAATACTGGGACAGCTACAACCATC
CCTTCAGACAGGATCAGAAGAACTTAGATCATTATATAATACAGTAGCAACCCTCTATTGTGTGCATCAA
AGGATAGAGATAAAAGACACCAAGGAAGCTTTAGACAAGATAGAGGAAGAGCAAAACAAAAGTAAGACCA
CCGCACAGCAAGCGGCCGCTGATCTTCAGACCTGGAGGAGGAGATATGAGGGACAATTGGAGAAGTGAAT
TATATAAATATAAAGTAGTAAAAATTGAACCATTAGGAGTAGCACCCACCAAGGCAAAGAGAAGAGTGGT
GCAGAGAGAAAAAAGAGCAGTGGGAATAGGAGCTTTGTTCCTTGGGTTCTTGGGAGCAGCAGGAAGCACT
ATGGGCGCAGCCTCAATGACGCTGACGGTACAGGCCAGACAATTATTGTCTGGTATAGTGCAGCAGCAGA
ACAATTTGCTGAGGGCTATTGAGGCGCAACAGCATCTGTTGCAACTCACAGTCTGGGGCATCAAGCAGCT
CCAGGCAAGAATCCTGGCTGTGGAAAGATACCTAAAGGATCAACAGCTCCTGGGGATTTGGGGTTGCTCT
GGAAAACTCATTTGCACCACTGCTGTGCCTTGGAATGCTAGTTGGAGTAATAAATCTCTGGAACAGATTT
GGAATCACACGACCTGGATGGAGTGGGACAGAGAAATTAACAATTACACAAGCTTAATACACTCCTTAAT
TGAAGAATCGCAAAACCAGCAAGAAAAGAATGAACAAGAATTATTGGAATTAGATAAATGGGCAAGTTTG
TGGAATTGGTTTAACATAACAAATTGGCTGTGGTATATAAAATTATTCATAATGATAGTAGGAGGCTTGG
TAGGTTTAAGAATAGTTTTTGCTGTACTTTCTATAGTGAATAGAGTTAGGCAGGGATATTCACCATTATC
GTTTCAGACCCACCTCCCAACCCCGAGGGGACCCGACAGGCCCGAAGGAATAGAAGAAGAAGGTGGAGAG
AGAGACAGAGACAGATCCATTCGATTAGTGAACGGATCTCGACGGTATCGGTTAACTTTTAAAAGAAAAG
GGGGGATTGGGGGGTACAGTGCAGGGGAAAGAATAGTAGACATAATAGCAACAGACATACAAACTAAAGA
ATTACAAAAACAAATTACAAAAATTCAAAATTTTATCGATCACGAGACTAGCCTCGAGAAGCTTGATATC
ACGACGCGTGGTACCGAGCTCTTACGCGAGGCCAAAGGGGGTAAGGCCAAAGGGGGTAAGGCCAAAGGTC
TAAGGGCCAAAGGGGGTAAGGCCAAAGGGGGTAAGGCCAAAGGGGGTAAGGCCAAAGGGGCGCGCCCGCG
TGCTAGCCCGGGCTCGAGATCTAGACTCTAGAGGGTATATAATGGAAGCTCGAATTCCAGCTTGGCATTC
CGGTACTGTTGGTAAAAAGCTTGGCATTCCGGTACTGTTGGATCCACCGGTCGCCACCATGGTGAGCAAG
GGCGAGGAGCTGTTCACCGGGGTGGTGCCCATCCTGGTCGAGCTGGACGGCGACGTAAACGGCCACAAGT
TCAGCGTGTCCGGCGAGGGCGAGGGCGATGCCACCTACGGCAAGCTGACCCTGAAGTTCATCTGCACCAC
CGGCAAGCTGCCCGTGCCCTGGCCCACCCTCGTGACCACCCTGACCTACGGCGTGCAGTGCTTCAGCCGC
TACCCCGACCACATGAAGCAGCACGACTTCTTCAAGTCCGCCATGCCCGAAGGCTACGTCCAGGAGCGCA
CCATCTTCTTCAAGGACGACGGCAACTACAAGACCCGCGCCGAGGTGAAGTTCGAGGGCGACACCCTGGT
GAACCGCATCGAGCTGAAGGGCATCGACTTCAAGGAGGACGGCAACATCCTGGGGCACAAGCTGGAGTAC
AACTACAACAGCCACAACGTCTATATCATGGCCGACAAGCAGAAGAACGGCATCAAGGTGAACTTCAAGA
TCCGCCACAACATCGAGGACGGCAGCGTGCAGCTCGCCGACCACTACCAGCAGAACACCCCCATCGGCGA
CGGCCCCGTGCTGCTGCCCGACAACCACTACCTGAGCACCCAGTCCGCCCTGAGCAAAGACCCCAACGAG
AAGCGCGATCACATGGTCCTGCTGGAGTTCGTGACCGCCGCCGGGATCACTCTCGGCATGGACGAGCTGT
ACAAGTAAAGCGGCCGCGTCGACAATCAACCTCTGGATTACAAAATTTGTGAAAGATTGACTGGTATTCT
TAACTATGTTGCTCCTTTTACGCTATGTGGATACGCTGCTTTAATGCCTTTGTATCATGCTATTGCTTCC
CGTATGGCTTTCATTTTCTCCTCCTTGTATAAATCCTGGTTGCTGTCTCTTTATGAGGAGTTGTGGCCCG
TTGTCAGGCAACGTGGCGTGGTGTGCACTGTGTTTGCTGACGCAACCCCCACTGGTTGGGGCATTGCCAC
CACCTGTCAGCTCCTTTCCGGGACTTTCGCTTTCCCCCTCCCTATTGCCACGGCGGAACTCATCGCCGCC
TGCCTTGCCCGCTGCTGGACAGGGGCTCGGCTGTTGGGCACTGACAATTCCGTGGTGTTGTCGGGGAAGC
TGACGTCCTTTCCATGGCTGCTCGCCTGTGTTGCCACCTGGATTCTGCGCGGGACGTCCTTCTGCTACGT
CCCTTCGGCCCTCAATCCAGCGGACCTTCCTTCCCGCGGCCTGCTGCCGGCTCTGCGGCCTCTTCCGCGT
CTTCGCCTTCGCCCTCAGACGAGTCGGATCTCCCTTTGGGCCGCCTCCCCGCCTGGAATTCGAGCTCGGT
ACCTTTAAGACCAATGACTTACAAGGCAGCTGTAGATCTTAGCCACTTTTTAAAAGAAAAGGGGGGACTG
GAAGGGCTAATTCACTCCCAACGAAGACAAGATCTGCTTTTTGCTTGTACTGGGTCTCTCTGGTTAGACC
AGATCTGAGCCTGGGAGCTCTCTGGCTAACTAGGGAACCCACTGCTTAAGCCTCAATAAAGCTTGCCTTG
AGTGCTTCAAGTAGTGTGTGCCCGTCTGTTGTGTGACTCTGGTAACTAGAGATCCCTCAGACCCTTTTAG
TCAGTGTGGAAAATCTCTAGCAGTAGTAGTTCATGTCATCTTATTATTCAGTATTTATAACTTGCAAAGA
AATGAATATCAGAGAGTGAGAGGAACTTGTTTATTGCAGCTTATAATGGTTACAAATAAAGCAATAGCAT
CACAAATTTCACAAATAAAGCATTTTTTTCACTGCATTCTAGTTGTGGTTTGTCCAAACTCATCAATGTA
TCTTATCATGTCTGGCTCTAGCTATCCCGCCCCTAACTCCGCCCAGTTCCGCCCATTCTCCGCCCCATGG
CTGACTAATTTTTTTTATTTATGCAGAGGCCGAGGCCGCCTCGGCCTCTGAGCTATTCCAGAAGTAGTGA
GGAGGCTTTTTTGGAGGCCTAGGCTTTTGCGTCGAGACGTACCCAATTCGCCCTATAGTGAGTCGTATTA
CGCGCGCTCACTGGCCGTCGTTTTACAACGTCGTGACTGGGAAAACCCTGGCGTTACCCAACTTAATCGC
CTTGCAGCACATCCCCCTTTCGCCAGCTGGCGTAATAGCGAAGAGGCCCGCACCGATCGCCCTTCCCAAC
AGTTGCGCAGCCTGAATGGCGAATGGCGCG
[124 nt withheld, positions 4441-4564]
C
[91 nt withheld, positions 4566-4656]
A
[49 nt withheld, positions 4658-4706]
CCTTTGACGTTGGAGTCCACGTTCTTT
[37 nt withheld, positions 4734-4770]
ACCCTATCTCGGTCTATTCTTTTGATTTATAAGGGATTTTGCCGATTTCGGCCTATTGGTTAAAAAATGA
GCTGATTTAACAAAAATTTAACGCGAATTTTAACAAAATATTAACGTTTACAATTTCCCAGGTGGCACTT
TTCGGGGAAATGTGCGCGGAACCCCTATTTGTTTATTTTTCTAAATACATTCAAATATGTATCCGCTCAT
GAGACAATAACCCTGATAAATGCTTCAATAATATTGAAAAAGGAAGAGTATGAGTATTCAACATTTCCGT
GTCGCCCTTATTCCCTTTTTTGCGGCATTTTGCCTTCCTGTTTTTGCTCACCCAGAAACGCTGGTGAAAG
TAAAAGATGCTGAAGATCAGTTGGGTGCACGAGTGGGTTACATCGAACTGGATCTCAACAGCGGTAAGAT
CCTTGAGAGTTTTCGCCCCGAAGAACGTTTTCCAATGATGAGCACTTTTAAAGTTCTGCTATGTGGCGCG
GTATTATCCCGTATTGACGCCGGGCAAGAGCAACTCGGTCGCCGCATACACTATTCTCAGAATGACTTGG
TTGAGTACTCACCAGTCACAGAAAAGCATCTTACGGATGGCATGACAGTAAGAGAATTATGCAGTGCTGC
CATAACCATGAGTGATAACACTGCGGCCAACTTACTTCTGACAACGATCGGAGGACCGAAGGAGCTAACC
GCTTTTTTGCACAACATGGGGGATCATGTAACTCGCCTTGATCGTTGGGAACCGGAGCTGAATGAAGCCA
TACCAAACGACGAGCGTGACACCACGATGCCTGTAGCAATGGCAACAACGTTGCGCAAACTATTAACTGG
CGAACTACTTACTCTAGCTTCCCGGCAACAATTAATAGACTGGATGGAGGCGGATAAAGTTGCAGGACCA
CTTCTGCGCTCGGCCCTTCCGGCTGGCTGGTTTATTGCTGATAAATCTGGAGCCGGTGAGCGTGGGTCTC
GCGGTATCATTGCAGCACTGGGGCCAGATGGTAAGCCCTCCCGTATCGTAGTTATCTACACGACGGGGAG
TCAGGCAACTATGGATGAACGAAATAGACAGATCGCTGAGATAGGTGCCTCACTGATTAAGCATTGGTAA
CTGTCAGACCAAGTTTACTCATATATACTTTAGATTGATTTAAAACTTCATTTTTAATTTAAAAGGATCT
AGGTGAAGATCCTTTTTGATAATCTCATGACCAAAATCCCTTAACGTGAGTTTTCGTTCCACTGAGCGTC
AGACCCCGTAGAAAAGATCAAAGGATCTTCTTGAGATCCTTTTTTTCTGCGCGTAATCTGCTGCTTGCAA
ACAAAAAAACCACCGCTACCAGCGGTGGTTTGTTTGCCGGATCAAGAGCTACCAACTCTTTTTCCGAAGG
TAACTGGCTTCAGCAGAGCGCAGATACCAAATACTGTCCTTCTAGTGTAGCCGTAGTTAGGCCACCACTT
CAAGAACTCTGTAGCACCGCCTACATACCTCGCTCTGCTAATCCTGTTACCAGTGGCTGCTGCCAGTGGC
GATAAGTCGTGTCTTACCGGGTTGGACTCAAGACGATAGTTACCGGATAAGGCGCAGCGGTCGGGCTGAA
CGGGGGGTTCGTGCACACAGCCCAGCTTGGAGCGAACGACCTACACCGAACTGAGATACCTACAGCGTGA
GCTATGAGAAAGCGCCACGCTTCCCGAAGGGAGAAAGGCGGACAGGTATCCGGTAAGCGGCAGGGTCGGA
ACAGGAGAGCGCACGAGGGAGCTTCCAGGGGGAAACGCCTGGTATCTTTATAGTCCTGTCGGGTTTCGCC
ACCTCTGACTTGAGCGTCGATTTTTGTGATGCTCGTCAGGGGGGCGGAGCCTATGGAAAAACGCCAGCAA
CGCGGCCTTTTTACGGTTCCTGGCCTTTTGCTGGCCTTTTGCTCACATGTTCTTTCCTGCGTTATCCCCT
GATTCTGTGGATAACCGTATTACCGCCTTTGAGTGAGCTGATACCGCTCGCCGCAGCCGAACGACCGAGC
GCAGCGAGTCAGTGAGCGAGGAAGCGGAAGAGCGCCCAATACGCAAACCGCCTCTCCCCGCGCGTTGGCC
GATTCATTAATGCAGCTGGCACGACAGGTTTCCCGACTGGAAAGCGGGCAGTGAGCGCAACGCAATTAAT
GTGAGTTAGCTCACTCATTAGGCACCCCAGGCTTTACACTTTATGCTTCCGGCTCGTATGTTGTGTGGAA
TTGTGAGCGGATAACAATTTCACACAGGAAACAGCTATGACCATGATTACGCCAAGCGCGCAATTAACCC
TCACTAAAGGGAACAAAAGCTGGAGCTGCA
Features (pLannotate 1.2.2; 25 found; start..end, strand, type, name):
      8..229     +  promoter       RSV promoter: Rous sarcoma virus enhancer/promoter
    236..416     +  LTR            5' LTR (truncated): truncated 5' long terminal repeat (LTR) from HIV-1
    460..585     +  misc_feature   HIV-1 Ψ: packaging signal of human immunodeficiency virus type 1
    569..932     +  CDS            HIV-1 gag (fragment): gag protein from human immunodeficiency virus 1; gag
   1027..1363    +  ncRNA          RRE: Accession: RF00036 - HIV Rev response element
   1688..1788    +  CDS            Rev (fragment): human immunodeficiency virus 1 (HIV-1) Rev protein; rev; enhances nuclear export of unspliced and incompletely spliced viral mRNAs
   1807..1924    +  misc_feature   cPPT/CTS: central polypurine tract and central termination sequence of HIV-1
   2129..2160    +  promoter       minP: minimal TATA-box promoter with low basal activity
   2229..2948    +  CDS            EGFP: the original enhanced GFP (Yang et al., 1996) mammalian codon-optimized
   2964..3552    +  misc_feature   WPRE: woodchuck hepatitis virus posttranscriptional regulatory element
   3569..3637    +  CDS            nef (fragment): NEF_HV1Z2 - Experimental evidence at protein level: Swiss-Prot protein existence level 1. Extracellular Nef protein targets CD4(+) T-lymphocytes for apoptosis by interacting with CXCR4 surface receptors. From Human immunodeficiency virus type 1 group M subtype D (isolate Z2/CDC-Z34) (HIV-1).
   3639..3872    +  LTR            3' LTR (ΔU3): self-inactivating 3' long terminal repeat (LTR) from HIV-1
   3944..4065    +  polyA_signal   SV40 poly(A) signal: SV40 polyadenylation signal
   4084..4219    +  rep_origin     SV40 ori: SV40 origin of replication
   4252..4270    -  promoter       T7 promoter: promoter for bacteriophage T7 RNA polymerase
   4278..4433    +  CDS            lacZα (fragment): LacZα fragment of β-galactosidase; lacZ fragment
   4441..4896    +  rep_origin     f1 ori (sequence partly withheld): f1 bacteriophage origin of replication; arrow indicates direction of (+) strand synthesis
   4925..5029    +  promoter       AmpR promoter: bla
   5030..5890    +  CDS            AmpR: β-lactamase; bla; confers resistance to ampicillin, carbenicillin, and related antibiotics
   6061..6649    +  rep_origin     ori: high-copy-number ColE1/pMB1/pBR322/pUC origin of replication
   6832..6924    +  CDS            lacI (fragment): lac repressor; lacI; The lac repressor binds to the lac operator to inhibit transcription in E. coli. This inhibition can be relieved by adding lactose or isopropyl-β-D-thiogalactopyranoside (IPTG).
   6937..6958    +  protein_bind   CAP binding site: CAP binding activates transcription in the presence of cAMP. E. coli catabolite activator protein
   6973..7003    +  promoter       lac promoter: promoter for the E. coli lac operon
   7011..7027    +  protein_bind   lac operator: The lac repressor binds to the lac operator to inhibit transcription in E. coli. This inhibition can be relieved by adding lactose or isopropyl-β-D-thiogalactopyranoside (IPTG). lac repressor encoded by lacI
   7072..7090    +  promoter       T3 promoter: promoter for bacteriophage T3 RNA polymerase
