[The description below was written by a language model from this plasmid's Addgene catalogue record and pLannotate feature annotations shown in this document.]
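Description:
FOP-GFP is a third-generation, self-inactivating HIV-1 lentiviral transfer vector built on the pRRLSIN.cPPT.PGK-GFP.WPRE backbone, and it serves as the negative-control partner of a WNT/β-catenin fluorescent reporter. It is maintained in E. coli through a ColE1/pUC-type origin and selected with ampicillin (β-lactamase). The catalogue lists it as low copy and propagated in a recombination-deficient strain, as is usual for LTR-containing plasmids. The backbone also carries an f1 origin, an SV40 origin and poly(A) signal, T7 and T3 promoters, and remnants of the lac region. These are cloning-vector leftovers outside the packaged genome.

Genomic RNA is transcribed in packaging cells from an RSV promoter fused to a truncated 5' LTR. This transcript includes the Ψ packaging signal with a gag fragment, the Rev response element, and the cPPT/CTS, which improves transduction efficiency. The 3' LTR has a ΔU3 deletion, so the integrated provirus lacks LTR promoter activity and expression depends on the internal cassette. In that cassette, a synthetic array of seven mutated TCF/LEF binding sites replaces the functional sites of the parental 7xTOP-GFP vector. The array itself is not annotated in the feature table, but the record places it upstream of the annotated minimal TATA-box promoter (minP), which drives EGFP followed by a WPRE to enhance transcript expression.

Because the mutated sites should not recruit TCF/LEF–β-catenin complexes, GFP from this construct reports background, WNT-independent activity of the minimal promoter. It is typically used alongside TOP-GFP to set the baseline when measuring or sorting transduced mammalian cells by WNT signalling. The associated publication applied this approach to colorectal cancer cells.
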