Addgene plasmid #35490: FOP-GFP
Depositing lab: Ramesh Shivdasani. Depositing organization: Dana-Farber Cancer Institute. Publication: Differential WNT activity in colorectal cancer confers limited tumorigenic potential and is regulated by MAPK signaling. Horst D, Chen J, Morikawa T, Ogino S, Kirchner T, Shivdasani RA. Cancer Res. 2012 Feb 8. 10.1158/0008-5472.CAN-11-3222 PubMed 22318865.
Backbone
  Vector backbone: pRRLSIN.cPPT.PGK-GFP.WPRE
  Backbone manufacturer: Didier Trono
  Vector type: Mammalian Expression, Lentiviral
Growth in bacteria
  Bacterial resistance: Ampicillin, 100 μg/mL
  Growth temperature: 37°C
  Growth strain: Stbl3
  Copy number: Low Copy
Gene/Insert
  Gene/Insert name: 7xFOP-GFP
  Species: Synthetic
  Promoter: mutated 7xTCF/LEF
  Cloning method: Restriction Enzyme; 5′ cloning site EcoRV (not destroyed); 3′ cloning site BamH1 (not destroyed)
  Sequencing primers: 5′ CGTCGCCGTCCAGCTCGACCAG
Resource information
  A portion of this plasmid was derived from a plasmid made by: In this plasmid, a synthetic mutated 7xTCF/LEF promoter sequence replaces the promoter sequence of the 7xTOP-GFP vector.
Terms and licenses: Academic/Nonprofit Terms; Industry Terms: Not Available to Industry
How to cite: FOP-GFP was a gift from Ramesh Shivdasani (Addgene plasmid # 35490 ; http://n2t.net/addgene:35490 ; RRID:Addgene_35490)
