>Addgene plasmid #35490 | FOP-GFP | addgene partial sequence | sequence record 45587 | EGFP-N 5'-CGTCGCCGTCCAGCTCGACCAG-3'
TGGTGGCGACCGGTGGATCCAACAGTACCGGAATGCCAAGCTTTTTACCAACAGTACCGGAATGCCAAGC
TGGAATTCGAGCTTCCATTATATACCCTCTAGAGTCTAGATCTCGAGCCCGGGCTAGCACGCGGGCGCGC
CCCTTTGGCCTTACCCCCTTTGGCCTTACCCCCTTTGGCCTTACCCCCTTTGGCCCTTAGACCTTTGGCC
TTACCCCCTTTGGCCTTACCCCCTTTGGCCTCGCGTAAGAGCTCGGTACCACGCGTCGTGATATCAAGCT
TCTCGAGGCTAGTCTCGTGATCGATAAAATTTTGAATTTTTGTAATTTGTTTTTGTAATTCTTTAGTTTG
TATGTCTGTTGCTATTATGTCTACTATTCTTTCCCCTGCACTGTACCCCCCAATCCCCCCTTTTCTTTTA
AAAGTTAACCGATACCGTCGAGATCCGTTCACTAATCGAATGGATCTGTCTCTGTCTCTCTCTCCACCTT
CTTCTTCTATTCCTTCGGGCCTGTCGGGTCCCCTCGGGGTTGGGAGGTGGGTCTGAAACGATAATGGTGA
ATATCCCTGCCTAACTCTATTCACTATAGAAAGTACAGCAAAAACTATTCTTAAACCTACCAAGCCTCCT
ACTATCATTATGAATAATTTTATATACCACAGCCAATTTGTTATGTTAAACCAATTCCACAAACTTGCCC
ATTTATCTAATTCCAATAATTCTTGTTCATTCTTTTCTTGCTGGTTTTGCGATTCTTCAATTAAGGAGTG
TATTAAGCTTGTGTAATTGTTAATTTCTCT
